Addgene plasmid #207602: pDWJ22
Purpose: GFP-AABA expression
Depositing lab: Colin Kleanthous. Depositing organization: University of Oxford. Publication: Tunable force transduction through the Escherichia coli cell envelope. Williams-Jones DP, Webby MN, Press CE, Gradon JM, Armstrong SR, Szczepaniak J, Kleanthous C. Proc Natl Acad Sci U S A. 2023 Nov 21;120(47):e2306707120. doi: 10.1073/pnas.2306707120. Epub 2023 Nov 16. PubMed 37972066.
Backbone
  Vector backbone: pBAD24
  Vector type: Bacterial Expression
Growth in bacteria
  Bacterial resistance: Ampicillin, 100 μg/mL
  Growth temperature: 37°C
  Growth strain: DH5alpha
  Copy number: Unknown
Gene/Insert
  Gene/Insert name: GFP-AABA
  Species: E. coli
  Insert size (bp): 2019
  Cloning method: Ligation Independent Cloning
Terms and licenses: Academic/Nonprofit Terms; Industry Terms: Not Available to Industry
How to cite: pDWJ22 was a gift from Colin Kleanthous (Addgene plasmid # 207602 ; http://n2t.net/addgene:207602 ; RRID:Addgene_207602)
