[The description below was written by a language model from this plasmid's Addgene catalogue record and pLannotate feature annotations shown in this document.]
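Description:
pDWJ22 is a bacterial expression plasmid built on the pBAD24 backbone for arabinose-inducible production of a GFP fusion protein in E. coli. It replicates from a ColE1/pMB1-type origin and is selected with ampicillin through the β-lactamase gene (AmpR) driven by its own promoter. An M13 phage origin is also annotated, along with nonfunctional backbone remnants: fragments of bom, rop, the tetracycline resistance gene and its promoter. The catalogue lists the copy number as unknown.

Expression is controlled by the araBAD promoter together with the divergently transcribed araC regulator. AraC represses the promoter in the absence of L-arabinose and activates it when the sugar is present, so expression can be titrated. Downstream of the promoter, the roughly 2 kb insert called GFP-AABA begins with GFPmut2, a rapidly maturing green fluorescent protein. A short stretch annotated as a fragment of the T7 gene 10 leader tag follows, probably serving as a linker, and then a coding region that matches E. coli TolA. TolA is the Tol-Pal system component involved in outer membrane invagination during division and in outer membrane integrity. Transcription ends at the rrnB T1 and T2 terminators, which are preceded by a 5S rRNA segment typical of this backbone.

The record does not explain what "AABA" means. The name suggests an engineered or chimeric TolA variant, but the annotation identifies the region only as tolA and does not resolve any domain changes. Based on the stated purpose and the associated work on force transduction across the E. coli cell envelope, the plasmid is used to express a fluorescently tagged TolA-derived protein for localisation or functional studies in living bacteria.
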