Features (pLannotate 1.2.2; 18 found; start..end, strand, type, name):
     96..974     -  CDS            araC: L-arabinose regulatory protein; araC
   1001..1285    +  promoter       araBAD promoter: araBAD; promoter of the L-arabinose operon of E. coli; the araC regulatory gene is transcribed in the opposite direction (Guzman et al., 1995)
   1321..1341    +  misc_feature   MCS (fragment): pUC18/19 multiple cloning site
   1362..2075    +  CDS            GFPmut2: GFPmut2 is a basic (constitutively fluorescent) green fluorescent protein published in 1996, derived from Aequorea victoria. It is reported to be a very rapidly-maturing weak dimer.
   2076..2105    +  CDS            T7 tag (gene 10 leader) (fragment): leader peptide from bacteriophage T7 gene 10 promotes efficient translation in E. coli
   2118..3377    +  CDS            tolA: TOLA_ECOLI - Also known as cim, excC, lky. Experimental evidence at protein level: Swiss-Prot protein existence level 1. Part of the Tol-Pal system, which plays a role in outer membrane invagination during cell division and is important for maintaining outer membrane integrity (PubMed:1683466, PubMed:8416897, PubMed:11115123, PubMed:11994151, PubMed:17233825). The Tol-Pal system is also required for polar localization of chemoreceptors clusters (PubMed:24720726). The system also appears to be required for the activity of several outer membrane-localized enzymes with cell wall remodeling activi
   3380..3404    +  misc_feature   MCS (fragment): pUC18/19 multiple cloning site
   3488..3603    +  ncRNA          5S rRNA: Accession: RF00001 - 5S ribosomal RNA
   3607..3693    +  terminator     rrnB T1 terminator: Escherichia coli rrnB; transcription terminator T1 from the E. coli rrnB gene
   3785..3812    +  terminator     rrnB T2 terminator: transcription terminator T2 from the E. coli rrnB gene
   3831..3922    +  promoter       AmpR promoter: bla
   3923..4783    +  CDS            AmpR: β-lactamase; bla; confers resistance to ampicillin, carbenicillin, and related antibiotics
   4825..5205    +  rep_origin     M13 ori (sequence partly withheld): M13 bacteriophage origin of replication; arrow indicates direction of (+) strand synthesis
   5391..5979    +  rep_origin     ori: high-copy-number ColE1/pMB1/pBR322/pUC origin of replication
   6165..6216    -  misc_feature   bom (fragment): basis of mobility region from pBR322
   6332..6371    -  CDS            rop (fragment): Rop protein, which maintains plasmids at low copy number; rop
   6372..6557    -  CDS            TcR (fragment): tetracycline efflux protein; tet; confers resistance to tetracycline
   6567..6       +  promoter       tet promoter (fragment) (across the origin): E. coli promoter for tetracycline efflux protein gene
>Addgene plasmid #207602 | pDWJ22 | addgene full sequence | sequence record 414389 | Addgene NGS Result
ATCGATGCATAATGTGCCTGTCAAATGGACGAAGCAGGGATTCTGCAAACCCTATGCTACTCCGTCAAGC
CGTCAATTGTCTGATTCGTTACCAATTATGACAACTTGACGGCTACATCATTCACTTTTTCTTCACAACC
GGCACGGAACTCGCTCGGGCTGGCCCCGGTGCATTTTTTAAATACCCGCGAGAAATAGAGTTGATCGTCA
AAACCAACATTGCGACCGACGGTGGCGATAGGCATCCGGGTGGTGCTCAAAAGCAGCTTCGCCTGGCTGA
TACGTTGGTCCTCGCGCCAGCTTAAGACGCTAATCCCTAACTGCTGGCGGAAAAGATGTGACAGACGCGA
CGGCGACAAGCAAACATGCTGTGCGACGCTGGCGATATCAAAATTGCTGTCTGCCAGGTGATCGCTGATG
TACTGACAAGCCTCGCGTACCCGATTATCCATCGGTGGATGGAGCGACTCGTTAATCGCTTCCATGCGCC
GCAGTAACAATTGCTCAAGCAGATTTATCGCCAGCAGCTCCGAATAGCGCCCTTCCCCTTGCCCGGCGTT
AATGATTTGCCCAAACAGGTCGCTGAAATGCGGCTGGTGCGCTTCATCCGGGCGAAAGAACCCCGTATTG
GCAAATATTGACGGCCAGTTAAGCCATTCATGCCAGTAGGCGCGCGGACGAAAGTAAACCCACTGGTGAT
ACCATTCGCGAGCCTCCGGATGACGACCGTAGTGATGAATCTCTCCTGGCGGGAACAGCAAAATATCACC
CGGTCGGCAAACAAATTCTCGTCCCTGATTTTTCACCACCCCCTGACCGCGAATGGTGAGATTGAGAATA
TAACCTTTCATTCCCAGCGGTCGGTCGATAAAAAAATCGAGATAACCGTTGGCCTCAATCGGCGTTAAAC
CCGCCACCAGATGGGCATTAAACGAGTATCCCGGCAGCAGGGGATCATTTTGCGCTTCAGCCATACTTTT
CATACTCCCGCCATTCAGAGAAGAAACCAATTGTCCATATTGCATCAGACATTGCCGTCACTGCGTCTTT
TACTGGCTCTTCTCGCTAACCAAACCGGTAACCCCGCTTATTAAAAGCATTCTGTAACAAAGCGGGACCA
AAGCCATGACAAAAACGCGTAACAAAAGTGTCTATAATCACGGCAGAAAAGTCCACATTGATTATTTGCA
CGGCGTCACACTTTGCTATGCCATAGCATTTTTATCCATAAGATTAGCGGATCCTACCTGACGCTTTTTA
TCGCAACTCTCTACTGTTTCTCCATACCCGTTTTTTGGGCTAGCAGGAGGAATTCACCATGGTACCCGGG
GATCCTCTAGATTTAAGAAGGAGATATACATATGAGTAAAGGAGAAGAACTTTTCACTGGAGTTGTCCCA
ATTCTTGTTGAATTAGATGGTGATGTTAATGGGCACAAATTTTCTGTCAGTGGAGAGGGTGAAGGTGATG
CAACATACGGAAAACTTACCCTTAAATTTATTTGCACTACTGGAAAACTACCTGTTCCATGGCCAACACT
TGTCACTACTTTCGCGTATGGTCTTCAATGCTTTGCGAGATACCCAGATCATATGAAACAGCATGACTTT
TTCAAGAGTGCCATGCCCGAAGGTTATGTACAGGAAAGAACTATATTTTTCAAAGATGACGGGAACTACA
AGACACGTGCTGAAGTCAAGTTTGAAGGTGATACCCTTGTTAATAGAATCGAGTTAAAAGGTATTGATTT
TAAAGAAGATGGAAACATTCTTGGACACAAATTGGAATACAACTATAACTCACACAATGTATACATCATG
GCAGACAAACAAAAGAATGGAATCAAAGTTAACTTCAAAATTAGACACAACATTGAAGATGGAAGCGTTC
AACTAGCAGACCATTATCAACAAAATACTCCAATTGGCGATGGCCCTGTCCTTTTACCAGACAACCATTA
CCTGTCCACACAATCTGCCCTTTCGAAAGATCCCAACGAAAAGAGAGACCACATGGTCCTTCTTGAGTTT
GTAACAGCTGCTGGGATTACACATGGCATGGATGAACTATACAAAGCTAGCATGACTGGTGGACAGCAAA
TGGGTCGCGGATCCGTGTCAAAGGCAACCGAACAAAACGACAAGCTCAAGCGGGCGATAATTATTTCAGC
AGTGCTGCATGTCATCTTATTTGCGGCGCTGATCTGGAGTTCGTTCGATGAGAATATAGAAGCTTCAGCC
GGAGGCGGCGGTGGTTCGTCCATCGACGCTGTCATGGTTGATTCAGGTGCGGTAGTTGAGCAGTACAAAC
GCATGCAAAGCCAGGAATCAAGCGCGAAGCGTTCTGATGAACAGCGCAAGATGAAGGAACAGCAGGCTGC
TGAAGAACTGCGTGAGAAACAAGCGGCTGAACAGGAACGCCTGAAGCAACTTGAGAAAGAGCGGTTAGCG
GCTCAGGAGCAGAAAAAGCAGGCTGAAGAAGCCGCAAAACAGGCCGAGTTAAAGCAGAAGCAAGCTGAAG
AGGCGGCAGCGAAAGCGGCGGCAGATGCTAAAGCGAAGGCCGAAGCAGATGCTAAAGCTGCGGAAGAAGC
AGCGAAGAAAGCGGCTGCAGACGCAAAGAAAAAAGCAGAAGCAGAAGCCGCCAAAGCCGCAGCCGAAGCG
CAGAAAAAAGCCGAGGCAGCCGCTGCGGCACTGAAGAAGAAAGCGGAAGCGGCAGAAGCAGCTGCAGCTG
AAGCAAGAAAGAAAGCGGCAACTGAAGCTGCTGAAAAAGCCAAACCTGCGCCTGCGCAGCCGATTTCTGT
CACGATGGTTACGCCTGCTGATCTCGAACCGCCACAAGCCGTTCAGCCGCCACCGGAGCCGGTGGTAGAG
CCAGAACCGGAACCTGAGCCGATCCCCGAACCGCCAAAAGAAGCACCGGTGGTCATTGAAAAGCCGAAGC
CGAAACCTAAGCCAAAACCGAAGCCGGTGAAAAAGGTACAGGAGCAGCCAAAACGCGATGTCAAACCCGT
AGAGTCGCGTCCGGCATCACCGTTTGAAAATACGGCACCGGCACGCCTGACATCAAGTACAGCAACGGCC
GGGAGTGGTAATACTAAAAACAATGGCGCATCAGGGGCCGATATCAATAACTATGCCGGGCAGATTAAAT
CTGCTATCGAAAGTAAGTTCTATGACGCATCGTCCTATGCAGGCAAAACCTGTACGCTGCGCATAAAACT
GGCACCCGATGGTATGTTACTGGATATCAAACCTGAAGGTGGCGATCCCGCACTTTGTCAGGCTGCGTTG
GCAGCAGCTAAACTTGCGAAGATCCCGAAACCACCAAGCCAGGCAGTATATGAAGTGTTCAAAAACGCGC
CATTGGACTTCAAACCGTAAGTCGACCTGCAGGCATGCAAGCTTGGCTGTTTTGGCGGATGAGAGAAGAT
TTTCAGCCTGATACAGATTAAATCAGAACGCAGAAGCGGTCTGATAAAACAGAATTTGCCTGGCGGCAGT
AGCGCGGTGGTCCCACCTGACCCCATGCCGAACTCAGAAGTGAAACGCCGTAGCGCCGATGGTAGTGTGG
GGTCTCCCCATGCGAGAGTAGGGAACTGCCAGGCATCAAATAAAACGAAAGGCTCAGTCGAAAGACTGGG
CCTTTCGTTTTATCTGTTGTTTGTCGGTGAACGCTCTCCTGAGTAGGACAAATCCGCCGGGAGCGGATTT
GAACGTTGCGAAGCAACGGCCCGGAGGGTGGCGGGCAGGACGCCCGCCATAAACTGCCAGGCATCAAATT
AAGCAGAAGGCCATCCTGACGGATGGCCTTTTTGCGTTTCTACAAACTCTTTTGTTTATTTTTCTAAATA
CATTCAAATATGTATCCGCTCATGAGACAATAACCCTGATAAATGCTTCAATAATATTGAAAAAGGAAGA
GTATGAGTATTCAACATTTCCGTGTCGCCCTTATTCCCTTTTTTGCGGCATTTTGCCTTCCTGTTTTTGC
TCACCCAGAAACGCTGGTGAAAGTAAAAGATGCTGAAGATCAGTTGGGTGCACGAGTGGGTTACATCGAA
CTGGATCTCAACAGCGGTAAGATCCTTGAGAGTTTTCGCCCCGAAGAACGTTTTCCAATGATGAGCACTT
TTAAAGTTCTGCTATGTGGCGCGGTATTATCCCGTGTTGACGCCGGGCAAGAGCAACTCGGTCGCCGCAT
ACACTATTCTCAGAATGACTTGGTTGAGTACTCACCAGTCACAGAAAAGCATCTTACGGATGGCATGACA
GTAAGAGAATTATGCAGTGCTGCCATAACCATGAGTGATAACACTGCGGCCAACTTACTTCTGACAACGA
TCGGAGGACCGAAGGAGCTAACCGCTTTTTTGCACAACATGGGGGATCATGTAACTCGCCTTGATCGTTG
GGAACCGGAGCTGAATGAAGCCATACCAAACGACGAGCGTGACACCACGATGCCTGTAGCAATGGCAACA
ACGTTGCGCAAACTATTAACTGGCGAACTACTTACTCTAGCTTCCCGGCAACAATTAATAGACTGGATGG
AGGCAGATAAAGTTGCAGGACCACTTCTGCGCTCGGCCCTTCCGGCTGGCTGGTTTATTGCTGATAAATC
TGGAGCCGGTGAGCGTGGGTCTCGCGGTATCATTGCAGCACTGGGGCCAGATGGTAAGCCCTCCCGTATC
GTAGTTATCTACACGACGGGGAGTCAGGCAACTATGGATGAACGAAATAGACAGATCGCTGAGATAGGTG
CCTCACTGATTAAGCATTGGTAACTGTCAGACCAAGTTTACTCATATATACTTTAGATTGATT
[125 nt withheld, positions 4824-4948]
C
[141 nt withheld, positions 4950-5090]
CCTTTGACGTTGGAGTCCACGTTCTTT
[37 nt withheld, positions 5118-5154]
ACCCTATCTCGGGCTATTCTTTTGATTTATAAGGGATTTTGCCGATTTCGGCCTATTGGTTAAAAAATGA
GCTGATTTAACAAAAATTTAACGCGAATTTTAACAAAATATTAACGTTTACAATTTAAAAGGATCTAGGT
GAAGATCCTTTTTGATAATCTCATGACCAAAATCCCTTAACGTGAGTTTTCGTTCCACTGAGCGTCAGAC
CCCGTAGAAAAGATCAAAGGATCTTCTTGAGATCCTTTTTTTCTGCGCGTAATCTGCTGCTTGCAAACAA
AAAAACCACCGCTACCAGCGGTGGTTTGTTTGCCGGATCAAGAGCTACCAACTCTTTTTCCGAAGGTAAC
TGGCTTCAGCAGAGCGCAGATACCAAATACTGTCCTTCTAGTGTAGCCGTAGTTAGGCCACCACTTCAAG
AACTCTGTAGCACCGCCTACATACCTCGCTCTGCTAATCCTGTTACCAGTGGCTGCTGCCAGTGGCGATA
AGTCGTGTCTTACCGGGTTGGACTCAAGACGATAGTTACCGGATAAGGCGCAGCGGTCGGGCTGAACGGG
GGGTTCGTGCACACAGCCCAGCTTGGAGCGAACGACCTACACCGAACTGAGATACCTACAGCGTGAGCTA
TGAGAAAGCGCCACGCTTCCCGAAGGGAGAAAGGCGGACAGGTATCCGGTAAGCGGCAGGGTCGGAACAG
GAGAGCGCACGAGGGAGCTTCCAGGGGGAAACGCCTGGTATCTTTATAGTCCTGTCGGGTTTCGCCACCT
CTGACTTGAGCGTCGATTTTTGTGATGCTCGTCAGGGGGGCGGAGCCTATGGAAAAACGCCAGCAACGCG
GCCTTTTTACGGTTCCTGGCCTTTTGCTGGCCTTTTGCTCACATGTTCTTTCCTGCGTTATCCCCTGATT
CTGTGGATAACCGTATTACCGCCTTTGAGTGAGCTGATACCGCTCGCCGCAGCCGAACGACCGAGCGCAG
CGAGTCAGTGAGCGAGGAAGCGGAAGAGCGCCTGATGCGGTATTTTCTCCTTACGCATCTGTGCGGTATT
TCACACCGCATAGGGTCATGGCTGCGCCCCGACACCCGCCAACACCCACTGACGCGCCCTGACGGGCTTG
TCTGCTCCCGGCATCCGCTTACAGACAAGCTGTGACCGTCTCCGGGAGCTGCATGTGTCAGAGGTTTTCA
CCGTCATCACCGAAACGCGCGAGGCAGAAGGAGATGGCGCCCAACAGTCCCCCGGCCACGGGGCCTGCCA
CCATACCCACGCCGAAACAAGCGCTCATGAGCCCGAAGTGGCGAGCCCGATCTTCCCCATCGGTGATGTC
GGCGATATAGGCGCCAGCAACCGCACCTGTGGCGCCGGTGATGCCGGCCACGATGCGTCCGGCGTAGAGG
ATCTGCTCATGTTTGACAGCTTATC
